>Addgene plasmid #148549 | pLNHA-C1-Hs4EHP_AE | depositor full sequence | sequence record 290997 | Full Sequence
TAGTTATTAATAGTAATCAATTACGGGGTCATTAGTTCATAGCCCATATATGGAGTTCCGCGTTACATAA
CTTACGGTAAATGGCCCGCCTGGCTGACCGCCCAACGACCCCCGCCCATTGACGTCAATAATGACGTATG
TTCCCATAGTAACGCCAATAGGGACTTTCCATTGACGTCAATGGGTGGAGTATTTACGGTAAACTGCCCA
CTTGGCAGTACATCAAGTGTATCATATGCCAAGTACGCCCCCTATTGACGTCAATGACGGTAAATGGCCC
GCCTGGCATTATGCCCAGTACATGACCTTATGGGACTTTCCTACTTGGCAGTACATCTACGTATTAGTCA
TCGCTATTACCATGGTGATGCGGTTTTGGCAGTACATCAATGGGCGTGGATAGCGGTTTGACTCACGGGG
ATTTCCAAGTCTCCACCCCATTGACGTCAATGGGAGTTTGTTTTGGCACCAAAATCAACGGGACTTTCCA
AAATGTCGTAACAACTCCGCCCCATTGACGCAAATGGGCGGTAGGCGTGTACGGTGGGAGGTCTATATAA
GCAGAGCTCTCTGGCTAACTAGAGAACCCACTGCTTACTGGCTTATCGAAATTAATACGACTCACTATAG
GGAGACCCAAGCTCTAGCGCTACCGGTCGCCACCATGGACGCACAAACACGACGACGTGAGCGTCGCGCT
GAGAAACAAGCTCAATGGAAAGCTGCAAACGGTGGATCTCCTCCACATATGGCTTACCCATACGATGTTC
CAGATTACGCTCCTCCATCTCGAGCTATGAACAACAAGTTCGACGCTTTGAAAGATGATGACAGTGGGGA
CCATGATCAGAATGAAGAAAACAGCACACAGAAAGATGGTGAGAAGGAAAAAACGGAACGAGACAAGAAT
CAGAGCAGTAGCAAGAGAAAGGCTGTTGTCCCTGGACCGGCAGAGCATCCCCTGCAGTACAACTACACTT
TTTGGTACTCCAGGAGAACCCCCGGCCGTCCCACGAGCTCACAGAGCTATGAACAGAATATCAAACAGAT
TGGCACCTTTGCCTCTGTGGAGCAGTTCTGGAGGTTTTATAGCCACATGGTACGTCCTGGGGACCTGACA
GGCCACAGTGACTTCCATCTCTTCAAAGAAGGAATTAAACCCATGTGGGAGGATGATGCAAATAAAAATG
GTGGCAAGTGGATTATTCGGCTGCGGAAGGGCTTGGCCTCCCGTTGCTGGGAGAATCTCATTTTGGCCAT
GCTGGGGGAACAGTTCATGGTTGGGGAGGAGATCTGTGGGGCTGTGGTGTCTGTCCGCTTTCAGGAAGAC
ATTATTTCAATATGGAATAAGACTGCCAGTGACCAAGCAACCACAGCCCGAATCCGGGACACACTTCGGC
GAGTGCTTAACCTACCTCCCAACACCATTATGGAATACAAAACTCACACCGACAGCATCAAAATGCCAGG
CAGGCTGGGCCCCCAAAGGCTCCTTTTTCAAAACCTCTGGAAGCCGCGGTTGAATGTGCCATGAGGATCC
ACCGGATCTAGATAACTGATCATAATCAGCCATACCACATTTGTAGAGGTTTTACTTGCTTTAAAAAACC
TCCCACACCTCCCCCTGAACCTGAAACATAAAATGAATGCAATTGTTGTTGTTAACTTGTTTATTGCAGC
TTATAATGGTTACAAATAAAGCAATAGCATCACAAATTTCACAAATAAAGCATTTTTTTCACTGCATTCT
AGTTGTGGTTTGTCCAAACTCATCAATGTATCTTAACGCGTAAATTGTAAGCGTTAATATTTTGTTAAAA
TTCGCGTTAAATTTTTGTTAAATCAGCTCATTTTTTAACCAATAGGCCGAAATCGGCAAAATCCCTTATA
AATCAAAAGAATAGACCGAGATAGGGT
[37 nt withheld, positions 1918-1954]
AAAGAACGTGGACTCCAACGTCAAAGG
[49 nt withheld, positions 1982-2030]
T
[91 nt withheld, positions 2032-2122]
G
[124 nt withheld, positions 2124-2247]
CAGGTGGCACTTTTCGGGGAAATGTGCGCGGAACCCCTATTTGTTTATTTTTCTAAATACATTCAAATAT
GTATCCGCTCATGAGACAATAACCCTGATAAATGCTTCAATAATATTGAAAAAGGAAGAGTCCTGAGGCG
GAAAGAACCAGCTGTGGAATGTGTGTCAGTTAGGGTGTGGAAAGTCCCCAGGCTCCCCAGCAGGCAGAAG
TATGCAAAGCATGCATCTCAATTAGTCAGCAACCAGGTGTGGAAAGTCCCCAGGCTCCCCAGCAGGCAGA
AGTATGCAAAGCATGCATCTCAATTAGTCAGCAACCATAGTCCCGCCCCTAACTCCGCCCATCCCGCCCC
TAACTCCGCCCAGTTCCGCCCATTCTCCGCCCCATGGCTGACTAATTTTTTTTATTTATGCAGAGGCCGA
GGCCGCCTCGGCCTCTGAGCTATTCCAGAAGTAGTGAGGAGGCTTTTTTGGAGGCCTAGGCTTTTGCAAA
GATCGATCAAGAGACAGGATGAGGATCGTTTCGCATGATTGAACAAGATGGATTGCACGCAGGTTCTCCG
GCCGCTTGGGTGGAGAGGCTATTCGGCTATGACTGGGCACAACAGACAATCGGCTGCTCTGATGCCGCCG
TGTTCCGGCTGTCAGCGCAGGGGCGCCCGGTTCTTTTTGTCAAGACCGACCTGTCCGGTGCCCTGAATGA
ACTGCAAGACGAGGCAGCGCGGCTATCGTGGCTGGCCACGACGGGCGTTCCTTGCGCAGCTGTGCTCGAC
GTTGTCACTGAAGCGGGAAGGGACTGGCTGCTATTGGGCGAAGTGCCGGGGCAGGATCTCCTGTCATCTC
ACCTTGCTCCTGCCGAGAAAGTATCCATCATGGCTGATGCAATGCGGCGGCTGCATACGCTTGATCCGGC
TACCTGCCCATTCGACCACCAAGCGAAACATCGCATCGAGCGAGCACGTACTCGGATGGAAGCCGGTCTT
GTCGATCAGGATGATCTGGACGAAGAGCATCAGGGGCTCGCGCCAGCCGAACTGTTCGCCAGGCTCAAGG
CGAGCATGCCCGACGGCGAGGATCTCGTCGTGACCCATGGCGATGCCTGCTTGCCGAATATCATGGTGGA
AAATGGCCGCTTTTCTGGATTCATCGACTGTGGCCGGCTGGGTGTGGCGGACCGCTATCAGGACATAGCG
TTGGCTACCCGTGATATTGCTGAAGAGCTTGGCGGCGAATGGGCTGACCGCTTCCTCGTGCTTTACGGTA
TCGCCGCTCCCGATTCGCAGCGCATCGCCTTCTATCGCCTTCTTGACGAGTTCTTCTGAGCGGGACTCTG
GGGTTCGAAATGACCGACCAAGCGACGCCCAACCTGCCATCACGAGATTTCGATTCCACCGCCGCCTTCT
ATGAAAGGTTGGGCTTCGGAATCGTTTTCCGGGACGCCGGCTGGATGATCCTCCAGCGCGGGGATCTCAT
GCTGGAGTTCTTCGCCCACCCTAGGGGGAGGCTAACTGAAACACGGAAGGAGACAATACCGGAAGGAACC
CGCGCTATGACGGCAATAAAAAGACAGAATAAAACGCACGGTGTTGGGTCGTTTGTTCATAAACGCGGGG
TTCGGTCCCAGGGCTGGCACTCTGTCGATACCCCACCGAGACCCCATTGGGGCCAATACGCCCGCGTTTC
TTCCTTTTCCCCACCCCACCCCCCAAGTTCGGGTGAAGGCCCAGGGCTCGCAGCCAACGTCGGGGCGGCA
GGCCCTGCCATAGCCTCAGGTTACTCATATATACTTTAGATTGATTTAAAACTTCATTTTTAATTTAAAA
GGATCTAGGTGAAGATCCTTTTTGATAATCTCATGACCAAAATCCCTTAACGTGAGTTTTCGTTCCACTG
AGCGTCAGACCCCGTAGAAAAGATCAAAGGATCTTCTTGAGATCCTTTTTTTCTGCGCGTAATCTGCTGC
TTGCAAACAAAAAAACCACCGCTACCAGCGGTGGTTTGTTTGCCGGATCAAGAGCTACCAACTCTTTTTC
CGAAGGTAACTGGCTTCAGCAGAGCGCAGATACCAAATACTGTCCTTCTAGTGTAGCCGTAGTTAGGCCA
CCACTTCAAGAACTCTGTAGCACCGCCTACATACCTCGCTCTGCTAATCCTGTTACCAGTGGCTGCTGCC
AGTGGCGATAAGTCGTGTCTTACCGGGTTGGACTCAAGACGATAGTTACCGGATAAGGCGCAGCGGTCGG
GCTGAACGGGGGGTTCGTGCACACAGCCCAGCTTGGAGCGAACGACCTACACCGAACTGAGATACCTACA
GCGTGAGCTATGAGAAAGCGCCACGCTTCCCGAAGGGAGAAAGGCGGACAGGTATCCGGTAAGCGGCAGG
GTCGGAACAGGAGAGCGCACGAGGGAGCTTCCAGGGGGAAACGCCTGGTATCTTTATAGTCCTGTCGGGT
TTCGCCACCTCTGACTTGAGCGTCGATTTTTGTGATGCTCGTCAGGGGGGCGGAGCCTATGGAAAAACGC
CAGCAACGCGGCCTTTTTACGGTTCCTGGCCTTTTGCTGGCCTTTTGCTCACATGTTCTTTCCTGCGTTA
TCCCCTGATTCTGTGGATAACCGTATTACCGCCATGCAT
Features (pLannotate 1.2.2; 17 found; start..end, strand, type, name):
     61..364     +  enhancer       CMV enhancer: human cytomegalovirus immediate early enhancer
    365..568     +  promoter       CMV promoter: human cytomegalovirus (CMV) immediate early promoter
    564..597     +  LTR            5' LTR (truncated) (fragment): truncated 5' long terminal repeat (LTR) from HIV-1
    613..631     +  promoter       T7 promoter: promoter for bacteriophage T7 RNA polymerase
    665..730     +  CDS            N (fragment): REGN_LAMBD - Experimental evidence at protein level: Swiss-Prot protein existence level 1. Plays a role as a transcriptional antitermination factor that allows the virus to initiate its lytic phase. Activates expression of the delayed viral early genes by modifying host RNA polymerase (RNAP) into a form that is resistant to termination signals. This antitermination function requires the host NusA protein which serves to stabilize the interaction between antitermination protein N and host RNA polymerase. From Escherichia phage lambda (Bacteriophage lambda).
    755..781     +  CDS            3xHA (fragment): three tandem HA epitope tags
    797..1531    +  CDS            EIF4E2: IF4E2_HUMAN - Also known as EIF4EL3. Experimental evidence at protein level: Swiss-Prot protein existence level 1. Recognizes and binds the 7-methylguanosine-containing mRNA cap during an early step in the initiation (PubMed:17368478, PubMed:25624349, PubMed:9582349). Acts as a repressor of translation initiation (PubMed:22751931). In contrast to EIF4E, it is unable to bind eIF4G (EIF4G1, EIF4G2 or EIF4G3), suggesting that it acts by competing with EIF4E and block assembly of eIF4F at the cap (By similarity). In P-bodies, component of a complex that promotes miRNA- mediated translational repre
   1557..1641    +  CDS            large T antigen (fragment): large T antigen from SV40 (simian virus 40)
   1664..1785    +  polyA_signal   SV40 poly(A) signal: SV40 polyadenylation signal
   1819..2247    -  rep_origin     f1 ori (sequence partly withheld): f1 bacteriophage origin of replication; arrow indicates direction of (+) strand synthesis
   2274..2378    +  promoter       AmpR promoter: bla
   2380..2737    +  promoter       SV40 promoter: SV40 enhancer and early promoter
   2772..3566    +  CDS            NeoR/KanR: aminoglycoside phosphotransferase from Tn5; aph(3')-II (or nptII); confers resistance to neomycin, kanamycin, and G418 (Geneticin®)
   3587..3739    +  CDS            ble (fragment): BLE_KLEPN - Experimental evidence at protein level: Swiss-Prot protein existence level 1. Binding protein with a strong affinity to the bleomycin family of antibiotics. Binds to CL990; an antimitotic-antibiotic compound. From Klebsiella pneumoniae.
   3798..3845    +  polyA_signal   HSV TK poly(A) signal: herpes simplex virus thymidine kinase polyadenylation signal (Cole and Stacy, 1985)
   3936..3952    -  polyA_signal   bGH poly(A) signal (fragment): bovine growth hormone polyadenylation signal
   4174..4762    +  rep_origin     ori: high-copy-number ColE1/pMB1/pBR322/pUC origin of replication
