[The description below was written by a language model from this plasmid's Addgene catalogue record and pLannotate feature annotations shown in this document.]
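Description:
pLNHA-C1-Hs4EHP_AE is a 4,876 nt mammalian expression plasmid encoding human 4EHP (eIF4E-2, gene EIF4E2), the cap-binding eIF4E homologue that acts as a translational repressor. The catalogue lists the backbone as unknown. The annotated layout, however, shows a CMV enhancer/promoter driving an N-terminally tagged ORF that is followed by an SV40 polyadenylation signal. In bacteria the plasmid is maintained through a high-copy ColE1/pUC-type origin and selected with kanamycin. The resistance gene is Tn5 NeoR/KanR, placed behind tandem bacterial (bla) and SV40 early promoters and terminated by an HSV TK poly(A) signal, so the same cassette can also confer G418 resistance in mammalian cells. An f1 origin is also present. Several short annotations (a truncated HIV-1 LTR, large T antigen, ble and bGH poly(A) fragments) are partial hits that most likely reflect residual vector sequence rather than functional parts.

Upstream of the 4EHP coding region, the feature table shows a short fragment of the bacteriophage lambda N protein followed by an HA epitope segment, which matches the "LNHA" in the plasmid name. The lambda N peptide binds boxB RNA hairpins, so a λN-HA fusion can be tethered to a reporter mRNA carrying boxB sites, while the HA tag allows detection or immunoprecipitation. The record itself states only mammalian expression of Hs4EHP as the purpose, although the associated study concerns GIGYF1/2 binding to 4EHP and repression of target mRNAs, which would be consistent with such tethering assays. A T7 promoter lies between the CMV promoter and the ORF. The ORF is reported as derived from the reference human transcript, the meaning of the "_AE" suffix is not explained, and the depositor notes that the supplied sequence may be theoretical.
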