Addgene plasmid #148549: pLNHA-C1-Hs4EHP_AE
Purpose: Mammalian Expression of Hs4EHP
Depositing lab: Elisa Izaurralde. Depositing organization: Max Planck Institute for Developmental Biology. Publication: GIGYF1/2 proteins use auxiliary sequences to selectively bind to 4EHP and repress target mRNA expression. Peter D, Weber R, Sandmeir F, Wohlbold L, Helms S, Bawankar P, Valkov E, Igreja C, Izaurralde E. Genes Dev. 2017 Jun 1;31(11):1147-1161. doi: 10.1101/gad.299420.117. Epub 2017 Jul 11. PubMed 28698298.
Backbone
  Vector backbone: Unknown
  Vector type: Mammalian Expression
Growth in bacteria
  Bacterial resistance: Kanamycin, 50 μg/mL
  Growth temperature: 37°C
  Growth strain: DH5alpha
  Copy number: High Copy
Gene/Insert
  Gene/Insert name: Hs4EHP (alt name: eIF4E-2)
  Species: H. sapiens (human)
  Entrez Gene: EIF4E2 (a.k.a. 4E-LP, 4EHP, EIF4EL3, IF4e, h4EHP)
  Cloning method: Unknown
Terms and licenses: Academic/Nonprofit Terms; Industry Terms: Not Available to Industry
Depositor comments: ORF extracted from NCBI:NM_004846 or UniProt.: O60573-1 Plasmids from this collection were made available to the research community and donated after the lab closed. Please note that the sequence provided by the depositing laboratory may be theoretical/predicted or based on Sanger sequencing results. There may be discrepancies between sequencing results obtained by Addgene and the depositor sequence. If an Addgene verified sequence is not available, please contact before placing your order to request that our lab fully sequence the plasmid.
How to cite: pLNHA-C1-Hs4EHP_AE was a gift from Elisa Izaurralde (Addgene plasmid # 148549 ; http://n2t.net/addgene:148549 ; RRID:Addgene_148549)
